>Addgene plasmid #129358 | pRSET QUEEN7mu K26A | addgene full sequence | sequence record 259268 | Addgene NGS Result
TAATACGACTCACTATAGGGAGACCACAACGGTTTCCCTCTAGAAATAATTTTGTTTAACTTTAAGAAGG
AGATATACATATGCGGGGTTCTCATCATCATCATCATCATGGTATGGCTAGCATGACTGGTGGACAGCAA
ATGGGTCGGGATCTGTACGACGATGACGATAAGGATCCGATGAAAACGATCCACGTGAGCGTCACTACTC
CTGATGGCCCGGTGTACGAAGACGATGTTGAAATGGTCAGCGTCGCGGCGAAAAGCGGCGAGCTCGGCAT
TTTGCCGGGGCACATTCCGCTTAAGGCCCCGCTCGAGATCAGCGCGGCCCGGCTGAAAAAAGGCGGCAAA
ACGCAATACATTGCCGTCAGCGGCGGCAATTTGGAAGTCCGCCCGGACAAAGTGACGATTAACGCTCAAG
CTGCTGAACGGGCGGAGGACATTGACGTCCTCCGCGCCAAAGCGGCGAAAGAGCGGGCGGAGCGCCGCCT
GCAAAGCCAGACCCGTTACAACAGCCACAACGTCTATATCATGGCCGACAAGCAGAAGAACGGCATCAAG
GTGAACTTCAAGATCCGCCACAACATCGAGGACGGCAGCGTGCAGCTCGCCGACCACTACCAGCAGAACA
CCCCCATCGGCGACGGCCCCGTGCTGCTGCCCGACAACCACTACCTGAGCACCCAGTCCAAGCTGAGCAA
AGACCCCAACGAGAAGCGCGATCACATGGTCCTGCTGGAGTTCGTGACCGCCGCCGGGATCACTCTCGGC
ATGGACGAGCTGTACAAGGGTGGCACCGGAGGGAGCATGGTGAGCAAGGGCGAGGAGCTGTTCACCGGGG
TGGTGCCCATCCTGGTCGAGCTGGACGGCGACGTAAACGGCCACAAGTTCAGCGTGTCCGGCGAGGGCGA
GGGCGATGCCACCTACGGCAAGCTGACCCTGAAGTTCATCTGCACCACCGGCAAGCTGCCCGTGCCCTGG
CCCACCCTCGTGACCACCCTGACCTACGGCGTGCAGTGCTTCAGCCGCTACCCCGACCACATGAAGCAGC
ACGACTTCTTCAAGTCCGCCATGCCCGAAGGCTACGTCCAGGAGCGCACCATCTTCTTCAAGGACGACGG
CAACTACAAGACCCGCGCCGAGGTGAAGTTCGAGGGCGACACCCTGGTGAACCGCATCGAGCTGAAGGGC
ATCGACTTCAAGGAGGACGGCAACATCCTGGGGCACAAGCTGGAGTACAACCTGGGTGACATCGACTTCA
AACGGGCCGAACTGGCGTTAAAACGCGCCATGAACCGTTTGAGCGTTGCGGAAATGAAGTGAATTCGAAG
CTTGATCCGGCTGCTAACAAAGCCCGAAAGGAAGCTGAGTTGGCTGCTGCCACCGCTGAGCAATAACTAG
CATAACCCCTTGGGGCCTCTAAACGGGTCTTGAGGGGTTTTTTGCTGAAAGGAGGAACTATATCCGGATC
TGGCGTAATAGCGAAGAGGCCCGCACCGATCGCCCTTCCCAACAGTTGCGCAGCCTGAATGGCGAATGGG
[124 nt withheld, positions 1541-1664]
C
[91 nt withheld, positions 1666-1756]
A
[49 nt withheld, positions 1758-1806]
CCTTTGACGTTGGAGTCCACGTTCTTT
[37 nt withheld, positions 1834-1870]
ACCCTATCTCGGTCTATTCTTTTGATTTATAAGGGATTTTGCCGATTTCGGCCTATTGGTTAAAAAATGA
GCTGATTTAACAAAAATTTAACGCGAATTTTAACAAAATATTAACGCTTACAATTTAGGTGGCACTTTTC
GGGGAAATGTGCGCGGAACCCCTATTTGTTTATTTTTCTAAATACATTCAAATATGTATCCGCTCATGAG
ACAATAACCCTGATAAATGCTTCAATAATATTGAAAAAGGAAGAGTATGAGTATTCAACATTTCCGTGTC
GCCCTTATTCCCTTTTTTGCGGCATTTTGCCTTCCTGTTTTTGCTCACCCAGAAACGCTGGTGAAAGTAA
AAGATGCTGAAGATCAGTTGGGTGCACGAGTGGGTTACATCGAACTGGATCTCAACAGCGGTAAGATCCT
TGAGAGTTTTCGCCCCGAAGAACGTTTTCCAATGATGAGCACTTTTAAAGTTCTGCTATGTGGCGCGGTA
TTATCCCGTATTGACGCCGGGCAAGAGCAACTCGGTCGCCGCATACACTATTCTCAGAATGACTTGGTTG
AGTACTCACCAGTCACAGAAAAGCATCTTACGGATGGCATGACAGTAAGAGAATTATGCAGTGCTGCCAT
AACCATGAGTGATAACACTGCGGCCAACTTACTTCTGACAACGATCGGAGGACCGAAGGAGCTAACCGCT
TTTTTGCACAACATGGGGGATCATGTAACTCGCCTTGATCGTTGGGAACCGGAGCTGAATGAAGCCATAC
CAAACGACGAGCGTGACACCACGATGCCTGTAGCAATGGCAACAACGTTGCGCAAACTATTAACTGGCGA
ACTACTTACTCTAGCTTCCCGGCAACAATTAATAGACTGGATGGAGGCGGATAAAGTTGCAGGACCACTT
CTGCGCTCGGCCCTTCCGGCTGGCTGGTTTATTGCTGATAAATCTGGAGCCGGTGAGCGTGGGTCTCGCG
GTATCATTGCAGCACTGGGGCCAGATGGTAAGCCCTCCCGTATCGTAGTTATCTACACGACGGGGAGTCA
GGCAACTATGGATGAACGAAATAGACAGATCGCTGAGATAGGTGCCTCACTGATTAAGCATTGGTAACTG
TCAGACCAAGTTTACTCATATATACTTTAGATTGATTTAAAACTTCATTTTTAATTTAAAAGGATCTAGG
TGAAGATCCTTTTTGATAATCTCATGACCAAAATCCCTTAACGTGAGTTTTCGTTCCACTGAGCGTCAGA
CCCCGTAGAAAAGATCAAAGGATCTTCTTGAGATCCTTTTTTTCTGCGCGTAATCTGCTGCTTGCAAACA
AAAAAACCACCGCTACCAGCGGTGGTTTGTTTGCCGGATCAAGAGCTACCAACTCTTTTTCCGAAGGTAA
CTGGCTTCAGCAGAGCGCAGATACCAAATACTGTTCTTCTAGTGTAGCCGTAGTTAGGCCACCACTTCAA
GAACTCTGTAGCACCGCCTACATACCTCGCTCTGCTAATCCTGTTACCAGTGGCTGCTGCCAGTGGCGAT
AAGTCGTGTCTTACCGGGTTGGACTCAAGACGATAGTTACCGGATAAGGCGCAGCGGTCGGGCTGAACGG
GGGGTTCGTGCACACAGCCCAGCTTGGAGCGAACGACCTACACCGAACTGAGATACCTACAGCGTGAGCT
ATGAGAAAGCGCCACGCTTCCCGAAGGGAGAAAGGCGGACAGGTATCCGGTAAGCGGCAGGGTCGGAACA
GGAGAGCGCACGAGGGAGCTTCCAGGGGGAAACGCCTGGTATCTTTATAGTCCTGTCGGGTTTCGCCACC
TCTGACTTGAGCGTCGATTTTTGTGATGCTCGTCAGGGGGGCGGAGCCTATGGAAAAACGCCAGCAACGC
GGCCTTTTTACGGTTCCTGGCCTTTTGCTGGCCTTTTGCTCACATGTTCTTTCCTGCGTTATCCCCTGAT
TCTGTGGATAACCGTATTACCGCCTTTGAGTGAGCTGATACCGCTCGCCGCAGCCGAACGACCGAGCGCA
GCGAGTCAGTGAGCGAGGAAGCGGAAGAGCGCCCAATACGCAAACCGCCTCTCCCCGCGCGTTGGCCGAT
TCATTAATGCAGGATCTCGATCCCGCGAAAT
Features (pLannotate 1.2.2; 16 found; start..end, strand, type, name):
      1..19      +  promoter       T7 promoter: promoter for bacteriophage T7 RNA polymerase
     51..73      +  RBS            RBS: efficient ribosome binding site from bacteriophage T7 gene 10 (Olins and Rangwala, 1989)
     93..113     +  CDS            capTEV™ (fragment): composite tag for in vivo biotinylation, TEV protease cleavage, and 6xHis tagging
    114..146     +  CDS            T7 tag (gene 10 leader): leader peptide from bacteriophage T7 gene 10 promotes efficient translation in E. coli
    150..173     +  CDS            Xpress™ tag: Xpress™ epitope tag, including an enterokinase recognition and cleavage site
    180..500     +  CDS            atpC (fragment): ATPE_GEOKA - Experimental evidence at protein level: Swiss-Prot protein existence level 1. Produces ATP from ADP in the presence of a proton gradient across the membrane. From Geobacillus kaustophilus (strain HTA426).
    519..1241    +  CDS            cEGFP: cEGFP is a basic (constitutively fluorescent) green fluorescent protein published in 2008, derived from Aequorea victoria.
   1248..1319    +  CDS            atpC (fragment): ATPE_BACP3 - Experimental evidence at protein level: Swiss-Prot protein existence level 1. Produces ATP from ADP in the presence of a proton gradient across the membrane. From Bacillus sp. (strain PS3).
   1340..1389    +  CDS            SET1 (fragment): solubility-enhancement tag derived from T7 phage gene 10B
   1397..1444    +  terminator     T7 terminator: transcription terminator for bacteriophage T7 RNA polymerase
   1470..1536    +  CDS            lacZα (fragment): LacZα fragment of β-galactosidase; lacZ fragment
   1541..1969    +  rep_origin     f1 ori (sequence partly withheld): f1 bacteriophage origin of replication; arrow indicates direction of (+) strand synthesis
   2022..2126    +  promoter       AmpR promoter: bla
   2127..2987    +  CDS            AmpR: β-lactamase; bla; confers resistance to ampicillin, carbenicillin, and related antibiotics
   3158..3746    +  rep_origin     ori: high-copy-number ColE1/pMB1/pBR322/pUC origin of replication
   3929..3982    +  CDS            lacI (fragment): lac repressor; lacI; The lac repressor binds to the lac operator to inhibit transcription in E. coli. This inhibition can be relieved by adding lactose or isopropyl-β-D-thiogalactopyranoside (IPTG).
