[The description below was written by a language model from this plasmid's Addgene catalogue record and pLannotate feature annotations shown in this document.]
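Description:
pRSET QUEEN7mu K26A is a 4,001-nt bacterial expression plasmid built on the pRSET B backbone and carrying a point mutant of QUEEN-7mu, a synthetic, genetically encoded fluorescent ATP indicator. It is maintained at high copy in E. coli through a ColE1/pUC-type origin and selected with ampicillin via the β-lactamase gene under its own promoter. An f1 phage origin is also present, which in principle allows single-stranded DNA production. Short annotated lacZα and lacI fragments appear to be backbone remnants rather than functional genes.

The expression cassette is driven by the T7 promoter with the T7 gene 10 ribosome binding site and closed by the T7 terminator, so expression requires a host that supplies T7 RNA polymerase. The open reading frame begins with the standard pRSET N-terminal leader: a His-tag region (annotated as a capTEV fragment), the T7 gene 10 leader peptide, and the Xpress epitope with its enterokinase cleavage site, which together support affinity purification, detection and tag removal. The sensor follows. A GFP-derived fluorescent protein (annotated as cEGFP, a form derived from Aequorea victoria GFP) sits between two segments matching the ε subunit of bacterial F-type ATP synthase (atpC), an arrangement in which ATP binding to the ε subunit is expected to alter the fluorescence of the inserted fluorophore.

The record is inconsistent about the mutation: the plasmid name gives K26A, while the insert field gives R26A. The stated purpose is only "mutant of QUEEN-7mu", so the intended effect of the substitution is not recorded. The associated work concerns quantitative live-cell ATP imaging, and this construct is suited to recombinant production of the mutant sensor protein in bacteria.
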