Addgene plasmid #129358: pRSET QUEEN7mu K26A
Purpose: mutant of QUEEN-7mu
Depositing lab: Yasushi Okada. Depositing organization: RIKEN Center for Biosystems Dynamics Research, Kobe. Publication: Live cell imaging of metabolic heterogeneity by quantitative fluorescent ATP indicator protein, QUEEN-37C. Yaginuma H, Okada Y. bioRxiv 2021.10.08.463131 10.1101/2021.10.08.463131.
Backbone
  Vector backbone: pRSET B
  Vector type: Bacterial Expression
Growth in bacteria
  Bacterial resistance: Ampicillin, 100 μg/mL
  Growth temperature: 37°C
  Growth strain: DH5alpha
  Copy number: High Copy
Gene/Insert
  Gene/Insert name: QUEEN7mu R26A
  Species: Synthetic
  Cloning method: Restriction Enzyme; 5′ cloning site Unknown (unknown if destroyed)
Terms and licenses: Academic/Nonprofit Terms; Industry Terms: Not Available to Industry
Depositor comments: Depositor Adm #1208 . Please visit https://www.biorxiv.org/content/10.1101/2021.10.08.463131v1 for bioRxiv preprint.
How to cite: pRSET QUEEN7mu K26A was a gift from Yasushi Okada (Addgene plasmid # 129358 ; http://n2t.net/addgene:129358 ; RRID:Addgene_129358)
